Addgene plasmid #113072: pSumo24P7
Purpose: Plasmid for highly efficient expression of engineered IL24 with mutated binding sites
Depositing lab: Bohdan Schneider. Depositing organization: Institute of Biotechnology of the Czech Academy of Sciences. Publication: Flexible regions govern promiscuous binding of IL-24 to receptors IL-20R1 and IL-22R1. Zahradnik J, Kolarova L, Peleg Y, Kolenko P, Svidenska S, Charnavets T, Unger T, Sussman JL, Schneider B. FEBS J. 2019 Oct;286(19):3858-3873. doi: 10.1111/febs.14945. Epub 2019 Jun 12. PubMed 31152679.
Backbone
  Vector backbone: pET28b
  Backbone manufacturer: Novagen
  Backbone size w/o insert (bp): 5369
  Vector type: Bacterial Expression
Growth in bacteria
  Bacterial resistance: Kanamycin, 50 μg/mL
  Growth temperature: 37°C
  Growth strain: NEB Stable
  Growth instructions: 2% glucose during propagation of plasmid is highly recommended. Accumulation of mutations was observed.
  Copy number: Low Copy
Gene/Insert
  Gene/Insert name: Human IL-24 engineered by computational design and fused with N-terminal SUMO tag (alt names: IL-24; IL-24/MDA7)
  Species: H. sapiens (human); SUMO part (Brachypodium distachyon)
  Insert size (bp): 831
  Mutation: Q60R, K62E, K68E, K77R, M80L, S88D, A89V, Q93R, Q94A, T111Q, E114R, K118D, R127K, V129A, V131L, V145L, L146Q, V148R, S149K, Q150D, S154C, N157Q, Q158N, F160C, I162S, D164E, S165E, L172Q, R174Q, K178E, L186A, V193I, T198R, K205Q
  Entrez Gene: IL24 (a.k.a. C49A, FISP, IL10B, MDA7, MOB5, ST16)
  Promoter: T7
  Tag / fusion protein: SUMO (N terminal on insert)
  Cloning method: Gibson Cloning
  Sequencing primers: 5′ pET upstream primer; 3′ T7 terminator primer
Terms and licenses: Academic/Nonprofit Terms; Industry Terms: Not Available to Industry
How to cite: pSumo24P7 was a gift from Bohdan Schneider (Addgene plasmid # 113072 ; http://n2t.net/addgene:113072 ; RRID:Addgene_113072)
