[The description below was written by a language model from this plasmid's Addgene catalogue record and pLannotate feature annotations shown in this document.]
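Description:
pSumo24P7 is a bacterial expression plasmid built on the pET28b backbone for high-yield production of an engineered human interleukin-24 (IL-24, also called MDA7) in E. coli. It is selected with kanamycin through the aph(3')-Ia gene and replicates from a pBR322/ColE1-type origin accompanied by the bom site and the rop gene, consistent with its low-copy designation. An f1 origin is also present. The short tetracycline-resistance fragments and the partial AmpR promoter in the annotation appear to be non-functional backbone remnants.

The 831 bp insert, assembled by Gibson cloning, encodes an N-terminal SUMO domain fused to IL-24. The catalogue attributes the SUMO part to Brachypodium distachyon; the automated annotation matches it to a rice SUMO1 homologue, which probably reflects similarity among grass SUMO proteins. The IL-24 portion was redesigned computationally and carries more than thirty substitutions, described as an engineered cytokine with mutated binding sites. Expression is driven by the T7 promoter with an adjacent lac operator and the T7 gene 10 ribosome binding site, and ends at the T7 terminator. The plasmid-borne lacI gene supplies repressor, so transcription is held off until induction with IPTG in a host that provides T7 RNA polymerase. A histidine-tag sequence is annotated just downstream of the IL-24 coding region, but the record does not state whether it is translated as part of the product.

The depositor notes that mutations tended to accumulate during propagation, suggesting that leaky expression is poorly tolerated. The construct serves to produce recombinant IL-24 variants for studying how the cytokine binds its receptors IL-20R1 and IL-22R1.
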