Features (pLannotate 1.2.2; 20 found; start..end, strand, type, name):
    607..684     -  promoter       lacI promoter: lacI
    692..971     -  CDS            TcR (fragment): tetracycline efflux protein; tet; confers resistance to tetracycline
    993..1011    +  promoter       T7 promoter: promoter for bacteriophage T7 RNA polymerase
   1012..1036    +  protein_bind   lac operator: The lac repressor binds to the lac operator to inhibit transcription in E. coli. This inhibition can be relieved by adding lactose or isopropyl-β-D-thiogalactopyranoside (IPTG). lac repressor encoded by lacI
   1051..1073    +  RBS            RBS: efficient ribosome binding site from bacteriophage T7 gene 10 (Olins and Rangwala, 1989)
   1161..1445    +  CDS            SUMO1 (fragment): SUMO1_ORYSJ - Also known as SMT3, SUM1. Experimental evidence at protein level: Swiss-Prot protein existence level 1. Ubiquitin-like protein which can be covalently attached to target lysines as a monomer. Does not seem to be involved in protein degradation and may function as an antagonist of ubiquitin in the degradation process (By similarity). From Oryza sativa subsp. japonica (Rice).
   1434..1907    +  CDS            IL24 (fragment): IL24_HUMAN - Also known as MDA7, ST16. Experimental evidence at protein level: Swiss-Prot protein existence level 1. Has antiproliferative properties on melanoma cells and may contribute to terminal cell differentiation. From Homo sapiens (Human).
   1917..1934    +  CDS            9xHis (fragment): 9xHis affinity tag
   1944..1993    +  CDS            SET1 (fragment): solubility-enhancement tag derived from T7 phage gene 10B
   2001..2048    +  terminator     T7 terminator: transcription terminator for bacteriophage T7 RNA polymerase
   2085..2513    +  rep_origin     f1 ori (sequence partly withheld): f1 bacteriophage origin of replication; arrow indicates direction of (+) strand synthesis
   2566..2623    +  promoter       AmpR promoter (fragment): bla
   2632..3447    -  CDS            KanR: aminoglycoside phosphotransferase; aph(3')-Ia; confers resistance to kanamycin in bacteria or G418 (Geneticin®) in eukaryotes
   3569..4157    +  rep_origin     ori: high-copy-number ColE1/pMB1/pBR322/pUC origin of replication
   4343..4482    -  misc_feature   bom: basis of mobility region from pBR322
   4584..4775    -  CDS            rop: Rop protein, which maintains plasmids at low copy number; rop
   4792..5172    +  CDS            YPB1_ECOLX: Protein predicted: Swiss-Prot protein existence level 4. From Escherichia coli.
   5244..5535    -  CDS            TcR (fragment): tetracycline efflux protein; tet; confers resistance to tetracycline
   5550..5571    -  protein_bind   CAP binding site: CAP binding activates transcription in the presence of cAMP. E. coli catabolite activator protein
   5584..606     -  CDS            lacI (across the origin): lac repressor; lacI; The lac repressor binds to the lac operator to inhibit transcription in E. coli. This inhibition can be relieved by adding lactose or isopropyl-β-D-thiogalactopyranoside (IPTG).
>Addgene plasmid #113072 | pSumo24P7 | addgene full sequence | sequence record 222663 | Addgene NGS Result
ATGCCAGCCAGCCAGACGCAGACGCGCCGAGACAGAACTTAATGGGCCCGCTAACAGCGCGATTTGCTGG
TGACCCAATGCGACCAGATGCTCCACGCCCAGTCGCGTACCGTCTTCATGGGAGAAAATAATACTGTTGA
TGGGTGTCTGGTCAGAGACATCAAGAAATAACGCCGGAACATTAGTGCAGGCAGCTTCCACAGCAATGGC
ATCCTGGTCATCCAGCGGATAGTTAATGATCAGCCCACTGACGCGTTGCGCGAGAAGATTGTGCACCGCC
GCTTTACAGGCTTCGACGCCGCTTCGTTCTACCATCGACACCACCACGCTGGCACCCAGTTGATCGGCGC
GAGATTTAATCGCCGCGACAATTTGCGACGGCGCGTGCAGGGCCAGACTGGAGGTGGCAACGCCAATCAG
CAACGACTGTTTGCCCGCCAGTTGTTGTGCCACGCGGTTGGGAATGTAATTCAGCTCCGCCATCGCCGCT
TCCACTTTTTCCCGCGTTTTCGCAGAAACGTGGCTGGCCTGGTTCACCACGCGGGAAACGGTCTGATAAG
AGACACCGGCATACTCTGCGACATCGTATAACGTTACTGGTTTCACATTCACCACCCTGAATTGACTCTC
TTCCGGGCGCTATCATGCCATACCGCGAAAGGTTTTGCGCCATTCGATGGTGTCCGGGATCTCGACGCTC
TCCCTTATGCGACTCCTGCATTAGGAAGCAGCCCAGTAGTAGGTTGAGGCCGTTGAGCACCGCCGCCGCA
AGGAATGGTGCATGCAAGGAGATGGCGCCCAACAGTCCCCCGGCCACGGGGCCTGCCACCATACCCACGC
CGAAACAAGCGCTCATGAGCCCGAAGTGGCGAGCCCGATCTTCCCCATCGGTGATGTCGGCGATATAGGC
GCCAGCAACCGCACCTGTGGCGCCGGTGATGCCGGCCACGATGCGTCCGGCGTAGAGGATCGAGATCTCG
ATCCCGCGAAATTAATACGACTCACTATAGGGGAATTGTGAGCGGATAACAATTCCCCTCTAGAAATAAT
TTTGTTTAACTTTAAGAAGGAGATATACCATGAGCAAGCATCACCATCATTCAGGCCATCACCATACCGG
ACACCACCATCATTCAGGCAGTCATCACCATTCCGGATCTGCTGCGGGTGGCGAAGAAGATAAGAAACCG
GCAGGTGGCGAAGGTGGCGGTGCCCATATCAACCTGAAAGTGAAAGGTCAAGACGGCAACGAAGTCTTTT
TCCGCATCAAACGTTCTACCCAGCTGAAAAAGCTGATGAACGCATACTGTGACCGTCAGTCTGTAGACAT
GACCGCAATTGCTTTCCTGTTTGATGGTCGTCGCCTGCGTGCGGAACAGACCCCGGATGAACTGGAGATG
GAAGATGGCGACGAAATCGACGCAATGCTTCATCAGACTGGTGGCGCGTTCCATTTTGGTCCATGTCGTG
TCGAAGGTGTGGTGCCGCAAGAACTGTGGGAGGCCTTCTGGGCGGTTCGTGATACGTTACAAGCTCAGGA
CAACATCACCGATGTACGTTTACTTCGTGCAGAGGTTTTACAAAATGTTTCAGATGCAGAGAGCTGCTAT
TTAGTCCATCAACTGCTGCGCTTCTACTTAGACACAGTCTTTAAAAACTATCACAATAAGACCGCAGAGC
TTCGTACTCTGAAAAGTTTTTCAACACTGGCGAATAATTTCTTACAGATCCGCAAGGATCTGCAACCGTG
TCAGGAACAAAATATGTGCTCATCGCGTGAGGAAGCACACCGTCGCTTTTTACAATTCCAACGTGCATTT
GAGCAATTGGATGTGGAAGCAGCAGCGACAAAGGCTCTGGGAGAGATCGACATCCTTCTTCGCTGGATGC
AAAAGTTTTATCAACTGTAACTCGAGCACCACCACCACCACCACTGAGATCCGGCTGCTAACAAAGCCCG
AAAGGAAGCTGAGTTGGCTGCTGCCACCGCTGAGCAATAACTAGCATAACCCCTTGGGGCCTCTAAACGG
GTCTTGAGGGGTTTTTTGCTGAAAGGAGGAACTATATCCGGATTGGCGAATGGG
[124 nt withheld, positions 2085-2208]
C
[91 nt withheld, positions 2210-2300]
A
[49 nt withheld, positions 2302-2350]
CCTTTGACGTTGGAGTCCACGTTCTTT
[37 nt withheld, positions 2378-2414]
ACCCTATCTCGGTCTATTCTTTTGATTTATAAGGGATTTTGCCGATTTCGGCCTATTGGTTAAAAAATGA
GCTGATTTAACAAAAATTTAACGCGAATTTTAACAAAATATTAACGCTTACAATTTAGGTGGCACTTTTC
GGGGAAATGTGCGCGGAACCCCTATTTGTTTATTTTTCTAAATACATTCAAATATGTATCCGCTCATGAA
TTAATTCTTAGAAAAACTCATCGAGCATCAAATGAAACTGCAATTTATTCATATCAGGATTATCAATACC
ATATTTTTGAAAAAGCCGTTTCTGTAATGAAGGAGAAAACTCACCGAGGCAGTTCCATAGGATGGCAAGA
TCCTGGTATCGGTCTGCGATTCCGACTCGTCCAACATCAATACAACCTATTAATTTCCCCTCGTCAAAAA
TAAGGTTATCAAGTGAGAAATCACCATGAGTGACGACTGAATCCGGTGAGAATGGCAAAAGTTTATGCAT
TTCTTTCCAGACTTGTTCAACAGGCCAGCCATTACGCTCGTCATCAAAATCACTCGCATCAACCAAACCG
TTATTCATTCGTGATTGCGCCTGAGCGAGACGAAATACGCGATCGCTGTTAAAAGGACAATTACAAACAG
GAATCGAATGCAACCGGCGCAGGAACACTGCCAGCGCATCAACAATATTTTCACCTGAATCAGGATATTC
TTCTAATACCTGGAATGCTGTTTTCCCGGGGATCGCAGTGGTGAGTAACCATGCATCATCAGGAGTACGG
ATAAAATGCTTGATGGTCGGAAGAGGCATAAATTCCGTCAGCCAGTTTAGTCTGACCATCTCATCTGTAA
CATCATTGGCAACGCTACCTTTGCCATGTTTCAGAAACAACTCTGGCGCATCGGGCTTCCCATACAATCG
ATAGATTGTCGCACCTGATTGCCCGACATTATCGCGAGCCCATTTATACCCATATAAATCAGCATCCATG
TTGGAATTTAATCGCGGCCTAGAGCAAGACGTTTCCCGTTGAATATGGCTCATAACACCCCTTGTATTAC
TGTTTATGTAAGCAGACAGTTTTATTGTTCATGACCAAAATCCCTTAACGTGAGTTTTCGTTCCACTGAG
CGTCAGACCCCGTAGAAAAGATCAAAGGATCTTCTTGAGATCCTTTTTTTCTGCGCGTAATCTGCTGCTT
GCAAACAAAAAAACCACCGCTACCAGCGGTGGTTTGTTTGCCGGATCAAGAGCTACCAACTCTTTTTCCG
AAGGTAACTGGCTTCAGCAGAGCGCAGATACCAAATACTGTCCTTCTAGTGTAGCCGTAGTTAGGCCACC
ACTTCAAGAACTCTGTAGCACCGCCTACATACCTCGCTCTGCTAATCCTGTTACCAGTGGCTGCTGCCAG
TGGCGATAAGTCGTGTCTTACCGGGTTGGACTCAAGACGATAGTTACCGGATAAGGCGCAGCGGTCGGGC
TGAACGGGGGGTTCGTGCACACAGCCCAGCTTGGAGCGAACGACCTACACCGAACTGAGATACCTACAGC
GTGAGCTATGAGAAAGCGCCACGCTTCCCGAAGGGAGAAAGGCGGACAGGTATCCGGTAAGCGGCAGGGT
CGGAACAGGAGAGCGCACGAGGGAGCTTCCAGGGGGAAACGCCTGGTATCTTTATAGTCCTGTCGGGTTT
CGCCACCTCTGACTTGAGCGTCGATTTTTGTGATGCTCGTCAGGGGGGCGGAGCCTATGGAAAAACGCCA
GCAACGCGGCCTTTTTACGGTTCCTGGCCTTTTGCTGGCCTTTTGCTCACATGTTCTTTCCTGCGTTATC
CCCTGATTCTGTGGATAACCGTATTACCGCCTTTGAGTGAGCTGATACCGCTCGCCGCAGCCGAACGACC
GAGCGCAGCGAGTCAGTGAGCGAGGAAGCGGAAGAGCGCCTGATGCGGTATTTTCTCCTTACGCATCTGT
GCGGTATTTCACACCGCAATGGTGCACTCTCAGTACAATCTGCTCTGATGCCGCATAGTTAAGCCAGTAT
ACACTCCGCTATCGCTACGTGACTGGGTCATGGCTGCGCCCCGACACCCGCCAACACCCGCTGACGCGCC
CTGACGGGCTTGTCTGCTCCCGGCATCCGCTTACAGACAAGCTGTGACCGTCTCCGGGAGCTGCATGTGT
CAGAGGTTTTCACCGTCATCACCGAAACGCGCGAGGCAGCTGCGGTAAAGCTCATCAGCGTGGTCGTGAA
GCGATTCACAGATGTCTGCCTGTTCATCCGCGTCCAGCTCGTTGAGTTTCTCCAGAAGCGTTAATGTCTG
GCTTCTGATAAAGCGGGCCATGTTAAGGGCGGTTTTTTCCTGTTTGGTCACTGATGCCTCCGTGTAAGGG
GGATTTCTGTTCATGGGGGTAATGATACCGATGAAACGAGAGAGGATGCTCACGATACGGGTTACTGATG
ATGAACATGCCCGGTTACTGGAACGTTGTGAGGGTAAACAACTGGCGGTATGGATGCGGCGGGACCAGAG
AAAAATCACTCAGGGTCAATGCCAGCGCTTCGTTAATACAGATGTAGGTGTTCCACAGGGTAGCCAGCAG
CATCCTGCGATGCAGATCCGGAACATAATGGTGCAGGGCGCTGACTTCCGCGTTTCCAGACTTTACGAAA
CACGGAAACCGAAGACCATTCATGTTGTTGCTCAGGTCGCAGACGTTTTGCAGCAGCAGTCGCTTCACGT
TCGCTCGCGTATCGGTGATTCATTCTGCTAACCAGTAAGGCAACCCCGCCAGCCTAGCCGGGTCCTCAAC
GACAGGAGCACGATCATGCGCACCCGTGGGGCCGCCATGCCGGCGATAATGGCCTGCTTCTCGCCGAAAC
GTTTGGTGGCGGGACCAGTGACGAAGGCTTGAGCGAGGGCGTGCAAGATTCCGAATACCGCAAGCGACAG
GCCGATCATCGTCGCGCTCCAGCGAAAGCGGTCCTCGCCGAAAATGACCCAGAGCGCTGCCGGCACCTGT
CCTACGAGTTGCATGATAAAGAAGACAGTCATAAGTGCGGCGACGATAGTCATGCCCCGCGCCCACCGGA
AGGAGCTGACTGGGTTGAAGGCTCTCAAGGGCATCGGTCGAGATCCCGGTGCCTAATGAGTGAGCTAACT
TACATTAATTGCGTTGCGCTCACTGCCCGCTTTCCAGTCGGGAAACCTGTCGTGCCAGCTGCATTAATGA
ATCGGCCAACGCGCGGGGAGAGGCGGTTTGCGTATTGGGCGCCAGGGTGGTTTTTCTTTTCACCAGTGAG
ACGGGCAACAGCTGATTGCCCTTCACCGCCTGGCCCTGAGAGAGTTGCAGCAAGCGGTCCACGCTGGTTT
GCCCCAGCAGGCGAAAATCCTGTTTGATGGTGGTTAACGGCGGGATATAACATGAGCTGTCTTCGGTATC
GTCGTATCCCACTACCGAGATATCCGCACCAACGCGCAGCCCGGACTCGGTAATGGCGCGCATTGCGCCC
AGCGCCATCTGATCGTTGGCAACCAGCATCGCAGTGGGAACGATGCCCTCATTCAGCATTTGCATGGTTT
GTTGAAAACCGGACATGGCACTCCAGTCGCCTTCCCGTTCCGCTATCGGCTGAATTTGATTGCGAGTGAG
ATATTT
