>Addgene plasmid #113072 | pSumo24P7 | depositor partial sequence | sequence record 213228 | pSumo24P7 sequence 890 bps
AACTTTAAGAAGGAGATATACCATGAGCAAGCATCACCATCATTCAGGCCATCACCATACCGGACACCAC
CATCATTCAGGCAGTCATCACCATTCCGGATCTGCTGCGGGTGGCGAAGAAGATAAGAAACCGGCAGGTG
GCGAAGGTGGCGGTGCCCATATCAACCTGAAAGTGAAAGGTCAAGACGGCAACGAAGTCTTTTTCCGCAT
CAAACGTTCTACCCAGCTGAAAAAGCTGATGAACGCATACTGTGACCGTCAGTCTGTAGACATGACCGCA
ATTGCTTTCCTGTTTGATGGTCGTCGCCTGCGTGCGGAACAGACCCCGGATGAACTGGAGATGGAAGATG
GCGACGAAATCGACGCAATGCTTCATCAGACTGGTGGCGCGTTCCATTTTGGTCCATGTCGTGTCGAAGG
TGTGGTGCCGCAAGAACTGTGGGAGGCCTTCTGGGCGGTTCGTGATACGTTACAAGCTCAGGACAACATC
ACCGATGTACGTTTACTTCGTGCAGAGGTTTTACAAAATGTTTCAGATGCAGAGAGCTGCTATTTAGTCC
ATCAACTGCTGCGCTTCTACTTAGACACAGTCTTTAAAAACTATCACAATAAGACCGCAGAGCTTCGTAC
TCTGAAAAGTTTTTCAACACTGGCGAATAATTTCTTACAGATCCGCAAGGATCTGCAACCGTGTCAGGAA
CAAAATATGTGCTCATCGCGTGAGGAAGCACACCGTCGCTTTTTACAATTCCAACGTGCATTTGAGCAAT
TGGATGTGGAAGCAGCAGCGACAAAGGCTCTGGGAGAGATCGACATCCTTCTTCGCTGGATGCAAAAGTT
TTATCAACTGTAACTCGAGCACCACCACCACCACCACTGAGATCCGGCTG
